>Addgene plasmid #208570 | pKLV2.2-h7SKgRNA5(RUNX1(13))-hU6gRNA5(RUNX3(13))-PGKpuroBFP-W | addgene full sequence | sequence record 419631 | Addgene NGS Result
AAAAGTGCCACCTAAATTGTAAGCGTTAATATTTTGTTAAAATTCGCGTTAAATTTTTGTTAAATCAGCT
CATTTTTTAACCAATAGGCCGAAATCGGCAAAATCCCTTATAAATCAAAAGAATAGACCGAGATAGGGT
[37 nt withheld, positions 140-176]
AAAGAACGTGGACTCCAACGTCAAAGG
[49 nt withheld, positions 204-252]
T
[91 nt withheld, positions 254-344]
G
[124 nt withheld, positions 346-469]
CCCATTCGCCATTCAGGCTGCGCAACTGTTGGGAAGGGCGATCGGTGCGGGCCTCTTCGCTATTACGCCA
GCTGGCGAAAGGGGGATGTGCTGCAAGGCGATTAAGTTGGGTAACGCCAGGGTTTTCCCAGTCACGACGT
TGTAAAACGACGGCCAGTGAGCGCGCGTAATACGACTCACTATAGGGCGAATTGACTAGTACATAACTTA
CGGTAAATGGCCCGCCTGGCTGACCGCCCAACGACCCCCGCCCATTGACGTCAATAATGACGTATGTTCC
CATAGTAACGCCAATAGGGACTTTCCATTGACGTCAATGGGTGGAGTATTTACGGTAAACTGCCCACTTG
GCAGTACATCAAGTGTATCATATGCCAAGTACGCCCCCTATTGACGTCAATGACGGTAAATGGCCCGCCT
GGCATTATGCCCAGTACATGACCTTATGGGACTTTCCTACTTGGCAGTACATCTACGTATTAGTCATCGC
TATTACCATGGTGATGCGGTTTTGGCAGTACATCAATGGGCGTGGATAGCGGTTTGACTCACGGGGATTT
CCAAGTCTCCACCCCATTGACGTCAATGGGAGTTTGTTTTGGCACCAAAATCAACGGGACTTTCCAAAAT
GTCGTAACAACTCCGCCCCATTGACGCAAATGGGCGGTAGGCGTGTACGGTGGGAGGTCTATATAAGCAG
CGCGTTTTGCCTGTACTGGGTCTCTCTGGTTAGACCAGATCTGAGCCTGGGAGCTCTCTGGCTAACTAGG
GAACCCACTGCTTAAGCCTCAATAAAGCTTGCCTTGAGTGCTTCAAGTAGTGTGTGCCCGTCTGTTGTGT
GACTCTGGTAACTAGAGATCCCTCAGACCCTTTTAGTCAGTGTGGAAAATCTCTAGCAGTGGCGCCCGAA
CAGGGACTTGAAAGCGAAAGGGAAACCAGAGGAGCTCTCTCGACGCAGGACTCGGCTTGCTGAAGCGCGC
ACGGCAAGAGGCGAGGGGCGGCGACTGGTGAGTACGCCAAAAATTTTGACTAGCGGAGGCTAGAAGGAGA
GAGATGGGTGCGAGAGCGTCAGTATTAAGCGGGGGAGAATTAGATCGCGATGGGAAAAAATTCGGTTAAG
GCCAGGGGGAAAGAAAAAATATAAATTAAAACATATAGTATGGGCAAGCAGGGAGCTAGAACGATTCGCA
GTTAATCCTGGCCTGTTAGAAACATCAGAAGGCTGTAGACAAATACTGGGACAGCTACAACCATCCCTTC
AGACAGGATCAGAAGAACTTAGATCATTATATAATACAGTAGCAACCCTCTATTGTGTGCATCAAAGGAT
AGAGATAAAAGACACCAAGGAAGCTTTAGACAAGATAGAGGAACAGCAAAACAAAAGTAAGACCACCGCA
CAGCAAGCGGCCGGCCGCGCTGATCTTCAGACCTGGAGGAGGAGATATGAGGGACAATTGGAGAAGTGAA
TTATATAAATATAAAGTAGTAAAAATTGAACCATTAGGAGTAGCACCCACCAAGGCAAAGAGAAGAGTGG
TGCAGAGAGAAAAAAGAGCAGTGGGAATAGGAGCTTTGTTCCTTGGGTTCTTGGGAGCAGCAGGAAGCAC
TATGGGCGCAGCGTCAATGACGCTGACGGTACAGGCCAGACAATTATTGTCTGGTATAGTGCAGCAGCAG
AACAATTTGCTGAGGGCTATTGAGGCGCAACAGCATCTGTTGCAACTCACAGTCTGGGGCATCAAGCAGC
TCCAGGCAAGAATCCTGGCTGTGGAAAGATACCTAAAGGATCAACAGCTCCTGGGGATTTGGGGTTGCTC
TGGAAAACTCATTTGCACCACTGCTGTGCCTTGGAATGCTAGTTGGAGTAATAAATCTCTGGAACAGATT
TGGAATCACACGACCTGGATGGAGTGGGACAGAGAAATTAACAATTACACAAGCTTAATACACTCCTTAA
TTGAAGAATCGCAAAACCAGCAAGAAAAGAATGAACAAGAATTATTGGAATTAGATAAATGGGCAAGTTT
GTGGAATTGGTTTAACATAACAAATTGGCTGTGGTATATAAAATTATTCATAATGATAGTAGGAGGCTTG
GTAGGTTTAAGAATAGTTTTTGCTGTACTTTCTATAGTGAATAGAGTTAGGCAGGGATATTCACCATTAT
CGTTTCAGACCCACCTCCCAACCCCGAGGGGACCCGACAGGCCCGAAGGAATAGAAGAAGAAGGTGGAGA
GAGAGACAGAGACAGATCCATTCGATTAGTGAACGGATCGGCACTGCGTGCGCCAATTCTGCAGACAAAT
GGCAGTATTCATCCACAATTTTAAAAGAAAAGGGGGGATTGGGGGGTACAGTGCAGGGGAAAGAATAGTA
GACATAATAGCAACAGACATACAAACTAAAGAATTACAAAAACAAATTACAAAAATTCAAAATTTTCGGG
TTTATTACAGGGACAGCAGAGATCCAGTTTGGTTAGTACCGGGCCCTACGCGTCTGCAGTATTTAGCATG
CCCCACCCATCTGCAAGGCATTCTGGATAGTGTCAAAACAGCCGGAAATCAAGTCCGTTTATCTCAAACT
TTAGCATTTTGGGAATAAATGATATTTGCTATGCTGGTTAAATTAGATTTTAGTTAAATTTCCTGCTGAA
GCTCTAGTACGATAAGCAACTTGACCTAAGTGTAAAGTTGAGACTTCCTTCAGGTTTATATAGCTTGTGC
GCCGCTTGGGTACCTCGACTTCGACCGACAAACCTGGTTTAAGAGCTATGCTGGAAACAGCATAGCAAGT
TTAAATAAGGCTAGTCCGTTATCAACTTGAAAAAGTGGCACCGAGTCGGTGCTTTTTTTAGCCGAACTGT
TTCACACTCACGCGTCCAAGGTCGGGCAGGAAGAGGGCCTATTTCCCATGATTCCTTCATATTTGCATAT
ACGATACAAGGCTGTTAGAGAGATAATTAGAATTAATTTGACTGTAAACACAAAGATATTAGTACAAAAT
ACGTGACGTAGAAAGTAATAATTTCTTGGGTAGTTTGCAGTTTTAAAATTATGTTTTAAAATGGACTATC
ATATGCTTACCGTAACTTGAAAGTATTTCGATTTCTTGGCTTTATATATCTTGTGGAAAGGACGAAACAC
CGACGTGCTGGCGGACCACGCGTTTAAGAGCTATGCTGGAAACAGCATAGCAAGTTTAAATAAGGCTAGT
CCGTTATCAACTTGAAAAAGTGGCACCGAGTCGGTGCTTTTTTTGGATCCAATTCTACCGGGTAGGGGAG
GCGCTTTTCCCAAGGCAGTCTGGAGCATGCGCTTTAGCAGCCCCGCTGGGCACTTGGCGCTACACAAGTG
GCCTCTGGCCTCGCACACATTCCACATCCACCGGTAGGCGCCAACCGGCTCCGTTCTTTGGTGGCCCCTT
CGCGCCACCTTCTACTCCTCCCCTAGTCAGGAAGTTCCCCCCCGCCCCGCAGCTCGCGTCGTGCAGGACG
TGACAAATGGAAGTAGCACGTCTCACTAGTCTCGTGCAGATGGACAGCACCGCTGAGCAATGGAAGCGGG
TAGGCCTTTGGGGCAGCGGCCAATAGCAGCTTTGCTCCTTCGCTTTCTGGGCTCAGAGGCTGGGAAGGGG
TGGGTCCGGGGGCGGGCTCAGGGGCGGGCTCAGGGGCGGGGCGGGCGCCCGAAGGTCCTCCGGAGGCCCG
GCATTCTGCACGCTTCAAAAGCGCACGTCTGCCGCGCTGTTCTCCTCTTCCTCATCTCCGGGCCTTTCGA
CCTGCATCCATCTAGATCTCGAGCAGCTGAAGCTTACCATGACCGAGTACAAGCCCACGGTGCGCCTCGC
CACCCGCGACGACGTCCCCAGGGCCGTACGCACCCTCGCCGCCGCGTTCGCCGACTACCCCGCCACGCGC
CACACCGTCGATCCGGACCGCCACATCGAGCGGGTCACCGAGCTGCAAGAACTCTTCCTCACGCGCGTCG
GGCTCGACATCGGCAAGGTGTGGGTCGCGGACGACGGCGCCGCGGTGGCGGTCTGGACCACGCCGGAGAG
CGTCGAAGCGGGGGCGGTGTTCGCCGAGATCGGCCCGCGCATGGCCGAGTTGAGCGGTTCCCGGCTGGCC
GCGCAGCAACAGATGGAAGGCCTCCTGGCGCCGCACCGGCCCAAGGAGCCCGCGTGGTTCCTGGCCACCG
TCGGCGTCTCGCCCGACCACCAGGGCAAGGGTCTGGGCAGCGCCGTCGTGCTCCCCGGAGTGGAGGCGGC
CGAGCGCGCCGGGGTGCCCGCCTTCCTGGAGACCTCCGCGCCCCGCAACCTCCCCTTCTACGAGCGGCTC
GGCTTCACCGTCACCGCCGACGTCGAGGTGCCCGAAGGACCGCGCACCTGGTGCATGACCCGCAAGCCCG
GTGCCGGCGGCGGGTCCGGAGGAGAGGGCAGAGGAAGTCTCCTAACATGCGGTGACGTGGAGGAGAATCC
TGGCCCAATGAGCGAGCTGATTAAGGAGAACATGCACATGAAGCTGTACATGGAGGGCACCGTGGACAAC
CATCACTTCAAGTGCACATCCGAGGGCGAAGGCAAGCCCTACGAGGGCACCCAGACCATGAGAATCAAGG
TGGTCGAGGGCGGCCCTCTCCCCTTCGCCTTCGACATCCTGGCTACTAGCTTCCTCTACGGCAGCAAGAC
CTTCATCAACCACACCCAGGGCATCCCCGACTTCTTCAAGCAGTCCTTCCCTGAGGGCTTCACATGGGAG
AGAGTCACCACATACGAGGACGGGGGCGTGCTGACCGCTACCCAGGACACCAGCCTCCAGGACGGCTGCC
TCATCTACAACGTCAAGATCAGAGGGGTGAACTTCACATCCAACGGCCCTGTGATGCAGAAGAAAACACT
CGGCTGGGAGGCCTTCACCGAGACGCTGTACCCCGCTGACGGCGGCCTGGAAGGCAGAAACGACATGGCC
CTGAAGCTCGTGGGCGGGAGCCATCTGATCGCAAACATCAAGACCACATATAGATCCAAGAAACCCGCTA
AGAACCTCAAGATGCCTGGCGTCTACTATGTGGACTACAGACTGGAAAGAATCAAGGAGGCCAACAACGA
GACCTACGTCGAGCAGCACGAGGTGGCAGTGGCCAGATACTGCGACCTCCCTAGCAAACTGGGGCACAAG
CTTAATTGAGCGGCCGCTCAACCTCTGGATTACAAAATTTGTGAAAGATTGACTGGTATTCTTAACTATG
TTGCTCCTTTTACGCTATGTGGATACGCTGCTTTAATGCCTTTGTATCATGCTATTGCTTCCCGTATGGC
TTTCATTTTCTCCTCCTTGTATAAATCCTGGTTGCTGTCTCTTTATGAGGAGTTGTGGCCCGTTGTCAGG
CAACGTGGCGTGGTGTGCACTGTGTTTGCTGACGCAACCCCCACTGGTTGGGGCATTGCCACCACCTGTC
AGCTCCTTTCCGGGACTTTCGCTTTCCCCCTCCCTATTGCCACGGCGGAACTCATCGCCGCCTGCCTTGC
CCGCTGCTGGACAGGGGCTCGGCTGTTGGGCACTGACAATTCCGTGGTGTTGTCGGGGAAATCATCGTCC
TTTCCTTGGCTGCTCGCCTGTGTTGCCACCTGGATTCTGCGCGGGACGTCCTTCTGCTACGTCCCTTCGG
CCCTCAATCCAGCGGACCTTCCTTCCCGCGGCCTGCTGCCGGCTCTGCGGCCTCTTCCGCGTCTACGCCT
TCGCCCTCAGACGAGTCGGATCTCCCTTTGGGCCGCCTCCCCGCAGGTACCTTTAAGACCAATGACTTAC
AAGGCAGCTGTAGATCTTAGCCACTTTTTAAAAGAAAAGGGGGGACTGGAAGGGCTAATTCACTCCCAAA
GAAGTCAAGATCTGCTTTTTGCCTGTACTGGGTCTCTCTGGTTAGACCAGAGTCTCTCTGGTTAGACCAG
ATCTGAGCCTGGGAGCTCTCTGGCTAACTAGGGAACCCACTGCTTAAGCCTCAATAAAGCTTGCCTTGAG
TGCTTCAAGTAGTGTGTGCCCGTCTGTTGTGTGACTCTGGTAACTAGAGATCCCTCAGACCCTTTTAGTC
AGTGTGGAAAATCTCTAGCAGTTTAAACCCGCTGATCAGCCTCGACTGTGCCTTCTAGTTGCCAGCCATC
TGTTGTTTGCCCCTCCCCCGTGCCTTCCTTGACCCTGGAAGGTGCCACTCCCACTGTCCTTTCCTAATAA
AATGAGGAAATTGCATCGCATTGTCTGAGTAGGTGTCATTCTATTCTGGGGGGTGGGGTGGGGCAGGACA
GCAAGGGGGAGGATTGGGAAGTCAATAGCAGGCATGCTGGGGATGCGGTGGGCTCTATGGGCGGCCGTTA
ATTAAGCTTTTGTTCCCTTTAGTGAGGGTTAATTGCGCGCTTGGCGTAATCATGGTCATAGCTGTTTCCT
GTGTGAAATTGTTATCCGCTCACAATTCCACACAACATACGAGCCGGGAGCATAAAGTGTAAAGCCTGGG
GTGCCTAATGAGTGAGCTAACTCACATTAATTGCGTTGCGCTCACTGCCCGCTTTCCAGTCGGGAAACCT
GTCGTGCCAGCTGCATTAATGAATCGGCCAACGCGCGGGGAGAGGCGGTTTGCGTATTGGGCGCTGTTCC
GCTTCCTCGCTCACTGACTCGCTGCGCTCGGTCGTTCGGCTGCGGCGAGCGGTATCAGCTCACTCAAAGG
CGGTAATACGGTTATCCACAGAATCAGGGGATAACGCAGGAAAGAACATGTGAGCAAAAGGCCAGCAAAA
GGCCAGGAACCGTAAAAAGGCCGCGTTGCTGGCGTTTTTCCATAGGCTCCGCCCCCCTGACGAGCATCAC
AAAAATCGACGCTCAAGTCAGAGGTGGCGAAACCCGACAGGACTATAAAGATACCAGGCGTTTCCCCCTG
GAAGCTCCCTCGTGCGCTCTCCTGTTCCGACCCTGCCGCTTACCGGATACCTGTCCGCCTTTCTCCCTTC
GGGAAGCGTGGCGCTTTCTCATAGCTCACGCTGTAGGTATCTCAGTTCGGTGTAGGTCGTTCGCTCCAAG
CTGGGCTGTGTGCACGAACCCCCCGTTCAGCCCGACCGCTGCGCCTTATCCGGTAACTATCGTCTTGAGT
CCAACCCGGTAAGACACGACTTATCGCCACTGGCAGCAGCCACTGGTAACAGGATTAGCAGAGCGAGGTA
TGTAGGCGGTGCTACAGAGTTCTTGAAGTGGTGGCCTAACTACGGCTACACTAGAAGAACAGTATTTGGT
ATCTGCGCTCTGCTGAAGCCAGTTACCTTCGGAAAAAGAGTTGGTAGCTCTTGATCCGGCAAACAAACCA
CCGCTGGTAGCGGTGGTTTTTTTGTTTGCAAGCAGCAGATTACGCGCAGAAAAAAAGGATCTCAAGAAGA
TCCTTTGATCTTTTCTACGGGGTCTGACGCTCAGTGGAACGAAAACTCACGTTAAGGGATTTTGGTCATG
AGATTATCAAAAAGGATCTTCACCTAGATCCTTTTAAATTAAAAATGAAGTTTTAAATCAATCTAAAGTA
TATATGAGTAAACTTGGTCTGACAGTTACCAATGCTTAATCAGTGAGGCACCTATCTCAGCGATCTGTCT
ATTTCGTTCATCCATAGTTGCCTGACTCCCCGTCGTGTAGATAACTACGATACGGGAGGGCTTACCATCT
GGCCCCAGTGCTGCAATGATACCGCGAGACCCACGCTCACCGGCTCCAGATTTATCAGCAATAAACCAGC
CAGCCGGAAGGGCCGAGCGCAGAAGTGGTCCTGCAACTTTATCCGCCTCCATCCAGTCTATTAATTGTTG
CCGGGAAGCTAGAGTAAGTAGTTCGCCAGTTAATAGTTTGCGCAACGTTGTTGCCATTGCTACAGGCATC
GTGGTGTCACGCTCGTCGTTTGGTATGGCTTCATTCAGCTCCGGTTCCCAACGATCAAGGCGAGTTACAT
GATCCCCCATGTTGTGCAAAAAAGCGGTTAGCTCCTTCGGTCCTCCGATCGTTGTCAGAAGTAAGTTGGC
CGCAGTGTTATCACTCATGGTTATGGCAGCACTGCATAATTCTCTTACTGTCATGCCATCCGTAAGATGC
TTTTCTGTGACTGGTGAGTACTCAACCAAGTCATTCTGAGAATAGTGTATGCGGCGACCGAGTTGCTCTT
GCCCGGCGTCAATACGGGATAATACCGCGCCACATAGCAGAACTTTAAAAGTGCTCATCATTGGAAAACG
TTCTTCGGGGCGAAAACTCTCAAGGATCTTACCGCTGTTGAGATCCAGTTCGATGTAACCCACTCGTGCA
CCCAACTGATCTTCAGCATCTTTTACTTTCACCAGCGTTTCTGGGTGAGCAAAAACAGGAAGGCAAAATG
CCGCAAAAAAGGGAATAAGGGCGACACGGAAATGTTGAATACTCATACTCTTCCTTTTTCAATATTATTG
AAGCATTTATCAGGGTTATTGTCTCATGAGCGGATACATATTTGAATGTATTTAGAAAAATAAACAAATA
GGGGTTCCGCGCACATTTCCCCG
Features (pLannotate 1.2.2; 29 found; start..end, strand, type, name):
     41..469     -  rep_origin     f1 ori (sequence partly withheld): f1 bacteriophage origin of replication; arrow indicates direction of (+) strand synthesis
    474..629     -  CDS            lacZα (fragment): LacZα fragment of β-galactosidase; lacZ fragment
    637..655     +  promoter       T7 promoter: promoter for bacteriophage T7 RNA polymerase
    669..969     +  enhancer       CMV enhancer: human cytomegalovirus immediate early enhancer
    970..1169    +  promoter       CMV promoter: human cytomegalovirus (CMV) immediate early promoter
   1187..1367    +  LTR            5' LTR (truncated): truncated 5' long terminal repeat (LTR) from HIV-1
   1414..1539    +  misc_feature   HIV-1 Ψ: packaging signal of human immunodeficiency virus type 1
   1523..1861    +  CDS            HIV-1 gag (fragment): gag protein from human immunodeficiency virus 1; gag
   2038..2271    +  misc_feature   RRE: The Rev response element (RRE) of HIV-1 allows for Rev-dependent mRNA export from the nucleus to the cytoplasm.
   2648..2748    +  CDS            Rev (fragment): human immunodeficiency virus 1 (HIV-1) Rev protein; rev; enhances nuclear export of unspliced and incompletely spliced viral mRNAs
   2798..2915    +  misc_feature   cPPT/CTS: central polypurine tract and central termination sequence of HIV-1
   3254..3321    +  misc_RNA       tracrRNA (fragment): trans-activating CRISPR RNA for the Streptococcus pyogenes CRISPR/Cas9 system
   3372..3612    +  promoter       U6 promoter: RNA polymerase III promoter for human U6 snRNA
   3659..3726    +  misc_RNA       tracrRNA (fragment): trans-activating CRISPR RNA for the Streptococcus pyogenes CRISPR/Cas9 system
   3749..4248    +  promoter       PGK promoter: mouse phosphoglycerate kinase 1 promoter
   4288..4884    +  CDS            PuroR (fragment): puromycin N-acetyltransferase; pac from Streptomyces; confers resistance to puromycin
   4957..5655    +  CDS            TagBFP: TagBFP is a basic (constitutively fluorescent) blue fluorescent protein published in 2008, derived from Entacmaea quadricolor. It is reported to be a very rapidly-maturing monomer with very low acid sensitivity.
   5667..6253    +  misc_feature   WPRE: woodchuck hepatitis virus posttranscriptional regulatory element
   6247..6393    +  CDS            nef (fragment): NEF_HV1LA - Experimental evidence at protein level: Swiss-Prot protein existence level 1. Extracellular Nef protein targets CD4(+) T-lymphocytes for apoptosis by interacting with CXCR4 surface receptors. From Human immunodeficiency virus type 1 group M subtype B (isolate Lai) (HIV-1).
   6401..6579    +  LTR            5' LTR (truncated): truncated 5' long terminal repeat (LTR) from HIV-1
   6605..6716    +  polyA_signal   bGH poly(A) signal: bovine growth hormone polyadenylation signal
   6855..6873    -  promoter       T3 promoter: promoter for bacteriophage T3 RNA polymerase
   6918..6934    -  protein_bind   lac operator: The lac repressor binds to the lac operator to inhibit transcription in E. coli. This inhibition can be relieved by adding lactose or isopropyl-β-D-thiogalactopyranoside (IPTG). lac repressor encoded by lacI
   6942..6972    -  promoter       lac promoter: promoter for the E. coli lac operon
   6987..7008    -  protein_bind   CAP binding site: CAP binding activates transcription in the presence of cAMP. E. coli catabolite activator protein
   7021..7113    -  CDS            lacI (fragment): lac repressor; lacI; The lac repressor binds to the lac operator to inhibit transcription in E. coli. This inhibition can be relieved by adding lactose or isopropyl-β-D-thiogalactopyranoside (IPTG).
   7296..7884    -  rep_origin     ori: high-copy-number ColE1/pMB1/pBR322/pUC origin of replication
   8055..8915    -  CDS            AmpR: β-lactamase; bla; confers resistance to ampicillin, carbenicillin, and related antibiotics
   8916..9020    -  promoter       AmpR promoter: bla
