[The description below was written by a language model from this plasmid's Addgene catalogue record and pLannotate feature annotations shown in this document.]
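Description:
pKLV2.2-h7SKgRNA5(RUNX1(13))-hU6gRNA5(RUNX3(13))-PGKpuroBFP-W is a 9,032 bp HIV-1-derived lentiviral transfer plasmid that delivers two CRISPR guide RNAs at once, one against human RUNX1 and one against human RUNX3. It is built on the dual-guide pKLV2.2 backbone, in which the two spacers were inserted at SapI and BbsI sites that were destroyed during cloning. In bacteria it replicates from a high-copy ColE1/pUC-type origin and is selected with ampicillin through AmpR. An f1 origin and lac/T7/T3 remnants from the parental cloning vector are also present.

The viral genome is transcribed from a CMV enhancer/promoter fused to a truncated 5' LTR. It carries the Ψ packaging signal with a gag fragment, the RRE for Rev-dependent nuclear export, and the cPPT/CTS. A truncated 3' LTR followed by a bGH polyadenylation signal closes the genome.

Within it, the name indicates that the RUNX1 guide is driven by the human 7SK promoter and the RUNX3 guide by the human U6 promoter, both RNA polymerase III promoters. The annotation detects only the U6 promoter, but it shows two S. pyogenes Cas9 scaffold (tracrRNA) segments consistent with two tandem guide cassettes. Downstream, a mouse PGK promoter drives puromycin N-acetyltransferase followed by TagBFP, so transduced cells can be selected with puromycin and tracked by blue fluorescence. The linker joining these two coding sequences is not annotated. A WPRE enhances expression of this transcript.

No Cas9 is encoded, so the nuclease must be supplied separately. The vector is suited to simultaneous disruption of RUNX1 and RUNX3 in human cells, and the associated study concerns T-cell acute lymphoblastic leukemia.
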