Addgene plasmid #208570: pKLV2.2-h7SKgRNA5(RUNX1(13))-hU6gRNA5(RUNX3(13))-PGKpuroBFP-W
Purpose: Lentiviral vector expressing gRNA targeting human RUNX1 and RUNX3
Depositing lab: Kosuke Yusa. Depositing organization: Kyoto University, Institute for Life and Medical Sciences. Publication: Canonical BAF complex regulates the oncogenic program in human T-cell acute lymphoblastic leukemia. Aoki K, Hyuga M, Tarumoto Y, Nishibuchi G, Ueda A, Ochi Y, Sugino S, Mikami T, Kobushi H, Kato I, Akahane K, Inukai T, Takaori-Kondo A, Takita J, Ogawa S, Yusa K. Blood. 2023 Nov 3:blood.2023020857. doi: 10.1182/blood.2023020857. PubMed 37922452.
Backbone
  Vector backbone: pKLV2.2-h7SKgRNA5(SapI)-hU6gRNA5(BbsI)-PGKpuroBFP-W
  Backbone manufacturer: addgene
  Backbone size w/o insert (bp): 9030
  Total vector size (bp): 9032
  Vector type: Lentiviral
  Selectable markers: Puromycin
Growth in bacteria
  Bacterial resistance: Ampicillin, 100 μg/mL
  Growth temperature: 37°C
  Growth strain: NEB Stable
  Copy number: Unknown
Gene/Insert
  Gene/Insert name: RUNX1(13), RUNX3(13)
  gRNA/shRNA sequence: ACTTCGACCGACAAACCTG, ACGTGCTGGCGGACCACGC
  Species: H. sapiens (human)
  Entrez Gene: RUNX1 (a.k.a. AML1, AML1-EVI-1, AMLCR1, CBF2alpha, CBFA2, EVI-1, PEBP2aB, PEBP2alpha); RUNX3 (a.k.a. AML2, CBFA3, PEBP2aC)
  Cloning method: Restriction Enzyme; 5′ cloning site SapI (destroyed during cloning); 3′ cloning site BbsI (destroyed during cloning)
  Sequencing primers: 5′ ATGATATTTGCTATGCTGGTTAAAT; 3′ AGATAATTAGAATTAATTTGACTG
Terms and licenses: Academic/Nonprofit Terms; Industry Terms: Not Available to Industry
How to cite: pKLV2.2-h7SKgRNA5(RUNX1(13))-hU6gRNA5(RUNX3(13))-PGKpuroBFP-W was a gift from Kosuke Yusa (Addgene plasmid # 208570 ; http://n2t.net/addgene:208570 ; RRID:Addgene_208570)
